Addgene plasmid #89940: pMRXIP 3xMyc-STX17ΔNTD
Purpose: Expresses syntaxin17 lacking N-terminal domain tagged with Myc in mammalian cells
Depositing lab: Noboru Mizushima. Depositing organization: The University of Tokyo. Publication: Accumulation of undegraded autophagosomes by expression of dominant-negative STX17 (syntaxin 17) mutants. Uematsu M, Nishimura T, Sakamaki Y, Yamamoto H, Mizushima N. Autophagy. 2017 Aug 3;13(8):1452-1464. doi: 10.1080/15548627.2017.1327940. Epub 2017 Jun 9. PubMed 28598244.
Backbone
  Vector backbone: pMRXIP Myc-C
  Backbone manufacturer: Dr.Shoji Yamaoka of Tokyo Medical and Dental University
  Backbone size w/o insert (bp): 6249
  Total vector size (bp): 6682
  Vector type: Retroviral
  Selectable markers: Puromycin
Growth in bacteria
  Bacterial resistance: Ampicillin, 100 μg/mL
  Growth temperature: 37°C
  Growth strain: NEB Stable
  Copy number: Unknown
Gene/Insert
  Gene/Insert name: human syntaxin17 lacking N-terminal domain (alt name: STX17ΔNTD)
  Species: H. sapiens (human)
  Insert size (bp): 433
  Mutation: deleted amino acids 1-161
  GenBank ID: NM_017919
  Entrez Gene: STX17
  Tag / fusion protein: Myc (N terminal on backbone)
  Cloning method: Restriction Enzyme; 5′ cloning site BamHI (not destroyed); 3′ cloning site BamHI (not destroyed)
  Sequencing primers: 5′ GTTCGCGAGTTAACGGATCCGATTCCTCAAGATCAA; 3′ AGCGGCCGCTCGAGGgatccTTAACTGCATTTCTTG
Resource information
  A portion of this plasmid was derived from a plasmid made by: It has the pMX backbone
Terms and licenses: Academic/Nonprofit Terms; Industry Terms: Not Available to Industry
How to cite: pMRXIP 3xMyc-STX17ΔNTD was a gift from Noboru Mizushima (Addgene plasmid # 89940 ; http://n2t.net/addgene:89940 ; RRID:Addgene_89940)
