[The description below was written by a language model from this plasmid's Addgene catalogue record and pLannotate feature annotations shown in this document.]
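Description:
pMRXIP 3xMyc-STX17ΔNTD is a Moloney murine leukemia virus-based retroviral expression vector, built on the pMRXIP Myc-C backbone (itself derived from the pMX family), for expressing a truncated human syntaxin 17 in mammalian cells. In bacteria it is maintained through a high-copy ColE1/pUC-type origin and selected with ampicillin via the β-lactamase gene and its promoter. The catalogue lists a total size of about 6.7 kb; the annotated sequence is a partial NGS assembly of 6,629 nt, so it is slightly shorter than the stated size and may not cover every base.

The viral portion begins with a hybrid 5′ element in which a CMV enhancer is joined to MMLV LTR sequence. This is followed by the MMLV Ψ packaging signal, a truncated gag region lacking its start codon, and a pol fragment carrying the splice acceptor, which together support packaging of the genomic RNA and expression of the downstream cassette. The payload is a block of tandem Myc epitopes (three copies by name, detected as a fragment of a multi-Myc array) fused to the N terminus of STX17 lacking amino acids 1–161, inserted at BamHI sites. An EMCV IRES then drives translation of puromycin N-acetyltransferase from the same transcript, so puromycin-resistant transduced cells should also express the tagged protein. An MMLV 3′ LTR closes the provirus.

STX17 is an autophagosomal SNARE required for autophagosome–lysosome fusion. According to the associated publication title, such STX17 mutants are used as dominant-negative forms that cause undegraded autophagosomes to accumulate, with the Myc tag allowing detection of the protein.
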