Features (pLannotate 1.2.2; 15 found; start..end, strand, type, name):
     12..428     +  CDS            gag (truncated): truncated Moloney murine leukemia virus (MMLV) gag gene lacking the start codon
    438..812     +  misc_feature   pol region: Moloney murine leukemia virus (MMLV) pol region containing the splice acceptor site
    829..937     +  CDS            13xMyc (fragment): 13 tandem Myc epitope tags
    982..1404    +  CDS            STX17 (fragment): STX17_HUMAN - Experimental evidence at protein level: Swiss-Prot protein existence level 1. SNAREs, soluble N-ethylmaleimide-sensitive factor-attachment protein receptors, are essential proteins for fusion of cellular membranes. SNAREs localized on opposing membranes assemble to form a trans-SNARE complex, an extended, parallel four alpha-helical bundle that drives membrane fusion (PubMed:23217709, PubMed:25686604, PubMed:28306502). STX17 is a SNARE of the autophagosome involved in autophagy through the direct control of autophagosome membrane fusion with the lysosome membrane (PubMed:23217709
   1507..1969    +  misc_feature   IRES: internal ribosome entry site (IRES) of the encephalomyocarditis virus (EMCV)
   1983..2582    +  CDS            PuroR: puromycin N-acetyltransferase; pac from Streptomyces alboniger; confers resistance to puromycin
   2684..2805    +  LTR            3' LTR (ΔU3) (fragment): self-inactivating 3' long terminal repeat (LTR) from Moloney murine leukemia virus
   2806..3275    +  LTR            LTR: long terminal repeat from Moloney murine leukemia virus
   3341..3393    -  CDS            lacI (fragment): lac repressor; lacI; The lac repressor binds to the lac operator to inhibit transcription in E. coli. This inhibition can be relieved by adding lactose or isopropyl-β-D-thiogalactopyranoside (IPTG).
   3576..4164    -  rep_origin     ori: high-copy-number ColE1/pMB1/pBR322/pUC origin of replication
   4328..5188    -  CDS            AmpR: β-lactamase; bla; confers resistance to ampicillin, carbenicillin, and related antibiotics
   5189..5293    -  promoter       AmpR promoter: bla
   5481..5860    +  enhancer       CMV enhancer: human cytomegalovirus immediate early enhancer
   5861..6156    +  LTR            3' LTR (ΔU3) (fragment): self-inactivating 3' long terminal repeat (LTR) from Moloney murine leukemia virus
   6219..6576    +  misc_feature   MMLV Ψ: packaging signal of Moloney murine leukemia virus (MMLV)
>Addgene plasmid #89940 | pMRXIP 3xMyc-STX17ΔNTD | addgene full sequence | sequence record 179974 | Addgene Partial NGS Result
ATATGGGCCCGGGCCAGACTGTTACCACTCCCTTAAGTTTGACCTTAGGTCACTGGAAAGATGTCGAGCG
GATCGCTCACAACCAGTCGGTAGATGTCAAGAAGAGACGTTGGGTTACCTTCTGCTCTGCAGAATGGCCA
ACCTTTAACGTCGGATGGCCGCGAGACGGCACCTTTAACCGAGACCTCATCACCCAGGTTAAGATCAAGG
TCTTTTCACCTGGCCCGCATGGACACCCAGACCAGGTCCCCTACATCGTGACCTGGGAAGCCTTGGCTTT
TGACCCCCCTCCCTGGGTCAAGCCCTTTGTACACCCTAAGCCTCCGCCTCCTCTTCCTCCATCCGCCCCG
TCTCTCCCCCTTGAACCTCCTCGTTCGACCCCGCCTCGATCCTCCCTTTATCCAGCCCTCACTCCTTCTC
TAGGCGCCCCCATATGGCCATATGAGATCTTATATGGGGCACCCCCGCCCCTTGTAAACTTCCCTGACCC
TGACATGACAAGAGTTACTAACAGCCCCTCTCTCCAAGCTCACTTACAGGCTCTCTACTTAGTCCAGCAC
GAAGTCTGGAGACCTCTGGCGGCAGCCTACCAAGAACAACTGGACCGACCGGTGGTACCTCACCCTTACC
GAGTCGGCGACACAGTGTGGGTCCGCCGACACCAGACTAAGAACCTAGAACCTCGCTGGAAAGGACCTTA
CACAGTCCTGCTGACCACCCCCACCGCCCTCAAAGTAGACGGCATCGCAGCTTGGATACACGCCGCCCAC
GTGAAGGCTGCCGACCCCGGGGGTGGACCATCCTCTAGACTGCCGGATCATCGCCATGGGTGAACAAAAG
TTGATTTCTGAAGAAGATTTGAACGGTGAACAAAAGCTAATCTCCGAGGAAGACTTGAACGGTGAACAAA
AATTAATCTCAGAAGAAGACTTGAACGCTCGAGAATTGGGGAATTCACGCGTTCGCGAGTTAACGGATCC
GATTCCTCAAGATCAAAATGCTGCAGAATCGTGGGAAACCTTAGAAGCGGACTTAATTGAACTTAGCCAA
CTGGTCACTGACTTCTCTCTCCTAGTGAATTCTCAGCAGGAGAAGATTGACAGCATTGCAGACCATGTCA
ACAGTGCTGCTGTGAATGTTGAAGAGGGAACCAAAAACTTAGGGAAGGCTGCAAAATACAAGCTGGCAGC
TCTGCCTGTGGCAGGTGCACTCATCGGGGGAATGGTAGGGGGTCCTATTGGCCTCCTTGCAGGCTTCAAA
GTGGCAGGAATTGCAGCTGCACTTGGTGGTGGGGTGTTGGGCTTCACAGGTGGAAAATTGATACAAAGAA
AGAAACAGAAAATGATGGAGAAGCTCACTTCCAGCTGTCCAGATCTTCCCAGCCAAACTGACAAGAAATG
CAGTTAAGGATCCCCCTAACGTTACTGGCCGAAGCCGCTTGGAATAAGGCCGGTGTGCGTTTGTCTATAT
GTTATTTTCCACCATATTGCCGTCTTTTGGCAATGTGAGGGCCCGGAAACCTGGCCCTGTCTTCTTGACG
AGCATTCCTAGGGGTCTTTCCCCTCTCGCCAAAGGAATGCAAGGTCTGTTGAATGTCGTGAAGGAAGCAG
TTCCTCTGGAAGCTTCTTGAAGACAAACAACGTCTGTAGCGACCCTTTGCAGGCAGCGGAACCCCCCACC
TGGCGACAGGTGCCTCTGCGGCCAAAAGCCACGTGTATAAGATACACCTGCAAAGGCGGCACAACCCCAG
TGCCACGTTGTGAGTTGGATAGTTGTGGAAAGAGTCAAATGGCTCTCCTCAAGCGTATTCAACAAGGGGC
TGAAGGATGCCCAGAAGGTACCCCATTGTATGGGATCTGATCTGGGGCCTCGGTGCACATGCTTTACATG
TGTTTAGTCGAGGTTAAAAAAACGTCTAGGCCCCCCGAACCACGGGGACGTGGTTTTCCTTTGAAAAACA
CGATGATAATATGGCCACAACCATGACCGAGTACAAGCCCACGGTGCGCCTCGCCACCCGCGACGACGTC
CCCCGGGCCGTACGCACCCTCGCCGCCGCGTTCGCCGACTACCCCGCCACGCGCCACACCGTCGACCCGG
ACCGCCACATCGAGCGGGTCACCGAGCTGCAAGAACTCTTCCTCACGCGCGTCGGGCTCGACATCGGCAA
GGTGTGGGTCGCGGACGACGGCGCCGCGGTGGCGGTCTGGACCACGCCGGAGAGCGTCGAAGCGGGGGCG
GTGTTCGCCGAGATCGGCCCGCGCATGGCCGAGTTGAGCGGTTCCCGGCTGGCCGCGCAGCAACAGATGG
AAGGCCTCCTGGCGCCGCACCGGCCCAAGGAGCCCGCGTGGTTCCTGGCCACCGTCGGCGTCTCGCCCGA
CCACCAGGGCAAGGGTCTGGGCAGCGCCGTCGTGCTCCCCGGAGTGGAGGCGGCCGAGCGCGCCGGGGTG
CCCGCCTTCCTGGAGACCTCCGCGCCCCGCAACCTCCCCTTCTACGAGCGGCTCGGCTTCACCGTCACCG
CCGACGTCGAGGTGCCCGAAGGACCGCGCACCTGGTGCATGACCCGCAAGCCCGGTGCCTGACGCCCGCC
CCACGACCCGCAGCGCCCGACCGAAAGGAGCGCACGACCCCATGGCTCGACGATAAAATAAAAGATTTTA
TTTAGTCTCCAGAAAAAGGGGGGAATGAAAGACCCCACCTGTAGGTTTGGCAAGCTAGCTTAAGTAACGC
CATTTTGCAAGGCATGGAAAAATACATAACTGAGAATAGAGAAGTTCAGATCAAGGTCAGGAACAGATGG
AACAGCTGAATATGGGCCAAACAGGATATCTGTGGTAAGCAGTTCCTGCCCCGGCTCAGGGCCAAGAACA
GATGGAACAGCTGAATATGGGCCAAACAGGATATCTGTGGTAAGCAGTTCCTGCCCCGGCTCAGGGCCAA
GAACAGATGGTCCCCAGATGCGGTCCAGCCCTCAGCAGTTTCTAGAGAACCATCAGATGTTTCCAGGGTG
CCCCAAGGACCTGAAATGACCCTGTGCCTTATTTGAACTAACCAATCAGTTCGCTTCTCGCTTCTGTTCG
CGCGCTTCTGCTCCCCGAGCTCAATAAAAGAGCCCACAACCCCTCACTCGGGGCGCCAGTCCTCCGATTG
ACTGAGTCGCCCGGGTACCCGTGTATCCAATAAACCCTCTTGCAGTTGCATCCGACTTGTGGTCTCGCTG
TTCCTTGGGAGGGTCTCCTCTGAGTGATTGACTACCCGTCAGCGGGGGTCTTTCACATGCAGCATGTATC
AAAATTAATTTGGTTTTTTTTCTTAAGTATTTACATTAAATGGCCATAGTTGCATTAATGAATCGGCCAA
CGCGCGGGGAGAGGCGGTTTGCGTATTGGGCGCTCTTCCGCTTCCTCGCTCACTGACTCGCTGCGCTCGG
TCGTTCGGCTGCGGCGAGCGGTATCAGCTCACTCAAAGGCGGTAATACGGTTATCCACAGAATCAGGGGA
TAACGCAGGAAAGAACATGTGAGCAAAAGGCCAGCAAAAGGCCAGGAACCGTAAAAAGGCCGCGTTGCTG
GCGTTTTTCCATAGGCTCCGCCCCCCTGACGAGCATCACAAAAATCGACGCTCAAGTCAGAGGTGGCGAA
ACCCGACAGGACTATAAAGATACCAGGCGTTTCCCCCTGGAAGCTCCCTCGTGCGCTCTCCTGTTCCGAC
CCTGCCGCTTACCGGATACCTGTCCGCCTTTCTCCCTTCGGGAAGCGTGGCGCTTTCTCATAGCTCACGC
TGTAGGTATCTCAGTTCGGTGTAGGTCGTTCGCTCCAAGCTGGGCTGTGTGCACGAACCCCCCGTTCAGC
CCGACCGCTGCGCCTTATCCGGTAACTATCGTCTTGAGTCCAACCCGGTAAGACACGACTTATCGCCACT
GGCAGCAGCCACTGGTAACAGGATTAGCAGAGCGAGGTATGTAGGCGGTGCTACAGAGTTCTTGAAGTGG
TGGCCTAACTACGGCTACACTAGAAGAACAGTATTTGGTATCTGCGCTCTGCTGAAGCCAGTTACCTTCG
GAAAAAGAGTTGGTAGCTCTTGATCCGGCAAACAAACCACCGCTGGTAGCGGTGGTTTTTTTGTTTGCAA
GCAGCAGATTACGCGCAGAAAAAAAGGATCTCAAGAAGATCCTTTGATCTTTTCTACGGGGTCTGACGCT
CAGTGGAACGAAAACTCACGTTAAGGGATTTTGGTCATGAGATTATCAAAAAGGATCTTCACCTAGATCC
TTTTGCGGCCGGCCGCAAATCAATCTAAAGTATATATGAGTAAACTTGGTCTGACAGTTACCAATGCTTA
ATCAGTGAGGCACCTATCTCAGCGATCTGTCTATTTCGTTCATCCATAGTTGCCTGACTCCCCGTCGTGT
AGATAACTACGATACGGGAGGGCTTACCATCTGGCCCCAGTGCTGCAATGATACCGCGAGACCCACGCTC
ACCGGCTCCAGATTTATCAGCAATAAACCAGCCAGCCGGAAGGGCCGAGCGCAGAAGTGGTCCTGCAACT
TTATCCGCCTCCATCCAGTCTATTAATTGTTGCCGGGAAGCTAGAGTAAGTAGTTCGCCAGTTAATAGTT
TGCGCAACGTTGTTGCCATTGCTACAGGCATCGTGGTGTCACGCTCGTCGTTTGGTATGGCTTCATTCAG
CTCCGGTTCCCAACGATCAAGGCGAGTTACATGATCCCCCATGTTGTGCAAAAAAGCGGTTAGCTCCTTC
GGTCCTCCGATCGTTGTCAGAAGTAAGTTGGCCGCAGTGTTATCACTCATGGTTATGGCAGCACTGCATA
ATTCTCTTACTGTCATGCCATCCGTAAGATGCTTTTCTGTGACTGGTGAGTACTCAACCAAGTCATTCTG
AGAATAGTGTATGCGGCGACCGAGTTGCTCTTGCCCGGCGTCAACACGGGATAATACCGCGCCACATAGC
AGAACTTTAAAAGTGCTCATCATTGGAAAACGTTCTTCGGGGCGAAAACTCTCAAGGATCTTACCGCTGT
TGAGATCCAGTTCGATGTAACCCACTCGTGCACCCAACTGATCTTCAGCATCTTTTACTTTCACCAGCGT
TTCTGGGTGAGCAAAAACAGGAAGGCAAAATGCCGCAAAAAAGGGAATAAGGGCGACACGGAAATGTTGA
ATACTCATACTCTTCCTTTTTCAATATTATTGAAGCATTTATCAGGGTTATTGTCTCATGAGCGGATACA
TATTTGAATGTATTTAGAAAAATAAACAAATAGGGGTTCCGCGCACATTTCCCCGAAAAGTGCCACCTGA
CGTCTAAGAAACCATTATTATCATGACATTAACCTATAAAAATAGGCGTATCACGAGGCCCTTTCGTCTT
CACTCGAGGAGCTTGGCCCATTGCATACGTTGTATCCATATCATAATATGTACATTTATATTGGCTCATG
TCCAACATTACCGCCATGTTGACATTGATTATTGACTAGTTATTAATAGTAATCAATTACGGGGTCATTA
GTTCATAGCCCATATATGGAGTTCCGCGTTACATAACTTACGGTAAATGGCCCGCCTGGCTGACCGCCCA
ACGACCCCCGCCCATTGACGTCAATAATGACGTATGTTCCCATAGTAACGCCAATAGGGACTTTCCATTG
ACGTCAATGGGTGGAGTATTTACGGTAAACTGCCCACTTGGCAGTACATCAAGTGTATCATATGCCAAGT
ACGCCCCCTATTGACGTCAATGACGGTAAATGGCCCGCCTGGCATTATGCCCAGTACATGACCTTATGGG
ACTTTCCTACTTGGCAGTACATCTACGTATTAGTCATCGCTATTACCATGCTAGAGAACCATCAGATGTT
TCCAGGGTGCCCCAAGGACCTGAAATGACCCTGTGCCTTATTTGAACTAACCAATCAGTTCGCTTCTCGC
TTCTGTTCGCGCGCTTCTGCTCCCCGAGCTCAATAAAAGAGCCCACAACCCCTCACTCGGCGCGCCAGTC
CTCCGATTGACTGAGTCGCCCGGGTACCCGTGTATCCAATAAACCCTCTTGCAGTTGCATCCGACTTGTG
GTCTCGCTGTTCCTTGGGAGGGTCTCCTCTGAGTGATTGACTACCCGTCAGCGGGGGTCTTTCATTTGGG
GGCTCGTCCGGGATCGGGAGACCCCTGCCCAGGGACCACCGACCCACCACCGGGAGGTAAGCTGGCCAGC
AACTTATCTGTGTCTGTCCGATTGTCTAGTGTCTATGACTGATTTTATGCGCCTGCGTCGGTACTAGTTA
GCTAACTAGCTCTGTATCTGGCGGACCCGTGGTGGAACTGACGAGTTCGGAACACCCGGCCGCAACCCTG
GGAGACGTCCCAGGGACTTCGGGGGCCGTTTTTGTGGCCCGACCTGAGTCCAAAAATCCCGATCGTTTTG
GACTCTTTGGTGCACCCCCCTTAGAGGAGGGATATGTGGTTCTGGTAGGAGACGAGAACCTAAAACAGTT
CCCGCCTCCGTCTGAATTTTTGCTTTCGGTTTGGGACCGAAGCCGCGCCGCGCGTCTTGTCTGCTGCAGC
ATCGTTCTGTGTTGTCTCTGTCTGACTGTGTTTCTGTATTTGTCTGAAA
