>Addgene plasmid #89940 | pMRXIP 3xMyc-STX17ΔNTD | depositor partial sequence | sequence record 174290 | pMRXIP 3xMyc-STX17ΔNTD sequence 582 bps
ATGGGTGAACAAAAGTTGATTTCTGAAGAAGATTTGAACGGTGAACAAAAGCTAATCTCCGAGGAAGACT
TGAACGGTGAACAAAAATTAATCTCAGAAGAAGACTTGAACGCTCGAGAATTGGGGAATTCACGCGTTCG
CGAGTTAACGGATCCGATTCCTCAAGATCAAAATGCTGCAGAATCGTGGGAAACCTTAGAAGCGGACTTA
ATTGAACTTAGCCAACTGGTCACTGACTTCTCTCTCCTAGTGAATTCTCAGCAGGAGAAGATTGACAGCA
TTGCAGACCATGTCAACAGTGCTGCTGTGAATGTTGAAGAGGGAACCAAAAACTTAGGGAAGGCTGCAAA
ATACAAGCTGGCAGCTCTGCCTGTGGCAGGTGCACTCATCGGGGGAATGGTAGGGGGTCCTATTGGCCTC
CTTGCAGGCTTCAAAGTGGCAGGAATTGCAGCTGCACTTGGTGGTGGGGTGTTGGGCTTCACAGGTGGAA
AATTGATACAAAGAAAGAAACAGAAAATGATGGAGAAGCTCACTTCCAGCTGTCCAGATCTTCCCAGCCA
AACTGACAAGAAATGCAGTTAA
